>Addgene plasmid #74491 | pBLO1808_arC9_2xNLS_human | depositor full sequence | sequence record 147631 | pBLO1808_arC9_2xNLS_human sequence 10073 bps
TTGAGATCCTTTTTTTCTGCGCGTAATCTGCTGCTTGCAAACAAAAAAACCACCGCTACCAGCGGTGGTT
TGTTTGCCGGATCAAGAGCTACCAACTCTTTTTCCGAAGGTAACTGGCTTCAGCAGAGCGCAGATACCAA
ATACTGTCCTTCTAGTGTAGCCGTAGTTAGGCCACCACTTCAAGAACTCTGTAGCACCGCCTACATACCT
CGCTCTGCTAATCCTGTTACCAGTGGCTGCTGCCAGTGGCGATAAGTCGTGTCTTACCGGGTTGGACTCA
AGACGATAGTTACCGGATAAGGCGCAGCGGTCGGGCTGAACGGGGGGTTCGTGCACACAGCCCAGCTTGG
AGCGAACGACCTACACCGAACTGAGATACCTACAGCGTGAGCTATGAGAAAGCGCCACGCTTCCCGAAGG
GAGAAAGGCGGACAGGTATCCGGTAAGCGGCAGGGTCGGAACAGGAGAGCGCACGAGGGAGCTTCCAGGG
GGAAACGCCTGGTATCTTTATAGTCCTGTCGGGTTTCGCCACCTCTGACTTGAGCGTCGATTTTTGTGAT
GCTCGTCAGGGGGGCGGAGCCTATGGAAAAACGCCAGCAACGCGGCCTTTTTACGGTTCCTGGCCTTTTG
CTGGCCTTTTGCTCACATGTGAGGGCCTATTTCCCATGATTCCTTCATATTTGCATATACGATACAAGGC
TGTTAGAGAGATAATTGGAATTAATTTGACTGTAAACACAAAGATATTAGTACAAAATACGTGACGTAGA
AAGTAATAATTTCTTGGGTAGTTTGCAGTTTTAAAATTATGTTTTAAAATGGACTATCATATGCTTACCG
TAACTTGAAAGTATTTCGATTTCTTGGCTTTATATATCTTGTGGAAAGGACGAAACACCGGGTCTTCGAG
AAGACCTGTTTAAGAGCTATGCTGGAAACAGCATAGCAAGTTTAAATAAGGCTAGTCCGTTATCAACTTG
AAAAAGTGGCACCGAGTCGGTGCTTTTTTGTTTTAGAGCTAGAAATAGCAAGTTAAAATAAGGCTAGTCC
GTTTTTAGCGCGTGCGCCAATTCTGCAGACAAATGGCTCTAGAGGTACCCGTTACATAACTTACGGTAAA
TGGCCCGCCTGGCTGACCGCCCAACGACCCCCGCCCATTGACGTCAATAGTAACGCCAATAGGGACTTTC
CATTGACGTCAATGGGTGGAGTATTTACGGTAAACTGCCCACTTGGCAGTACATCAAGTGTATCATATGC
CAAGTACGCCCCCTATTGACGTCAATGACGGTAAATGGCCCGCCTGGCATTGTGCCCAGTACATGACCTT
ATGGGACTTTCCTACTTGGCAGTACATCTACGTATTAGTCATCGCTATTACCATGGTCGAGGTGAGCCCC
ACGTTCTGCTTCACTCTCCCCATCTCCCCCCCCTCCCCACCCCCAATTTTGTATTTATTTATTTTTTAAT
TATTTTGTGCAGCGATGGGGGCGGGGGGGGGGGGGGGGCGCGCGCCAGGCGGGGCGGGGCGGGGCGAGGG
GCGGGGCGGGGCGAGGCGGAGAGGTGCGGCGGCAGCCAATCAGAGCGGCGCGCTCCGAAAGTTTCCTTTT
ATGGCGAGGCGGCGGCGGCGGCGGCCCTATAAAAAGCGAAGCGCGCGGCGGGCGGGAGTCGCTGCGACGC
TGCCTTCGCCCCGTGCCCCGCTCCGCCGCCGCCTCGCGCCGCCCGCCCCGGCTCTGACTGACCGCGTTAC
TCCCACAGGTGAGCGGGCGGGACGGCCCTTCTCCTCCGGGCTGTAATTAGCTGAGCAAGAGGTAAGGGTT
TAAGGGATGGTTGGTTGGTGGGGTATTAATGTTTAATTACCTGGAGCACCTGCCTGAAATCACTTTTTTT
CAGGTTGGACCGGTGCCACCATGGACTATAAGGACCACGACGGAGACTACAAGGATCATGATATTGATTA
CAAAGACGATGACGATAAGATGGCCCCAAAGAAGAAGCGGAAGGTCGGTATCCACGGAGTCCCAGCAGCC
GACAAGAAGTACAGCATCGGCCTGGACATCGGCACCAACTCTGTGGGCTGGGCCGTGATCACCGACGAGT
ACAAGGTGCCCAGCAAGAAATTCAAGGTGCTGGGCAACACCGACCGGCACAGCATCAAGAAGAACCTGAT
CGGAGCCCTGCTGTTCGACAGCGGCGAAACAGCCGAGGCCACCCGGCTGAAGAGAACCGCCAGAAGAAGA
TACACCAGACGGAAGAACCGGATCTGCTATCTGCAAGAGATCTTCAGCAACGAGATGGCCAAGGTGGACG
ACAGCTTCTTCCACAGACTGGAAGAGTCCTTCCTGGTGGAAGAGGATAAGAAGCACGAGCGGCACCCCAT
CTTCGGCAACATCGTGGACGAGGTGGCCTACCACGAGAAGTACCCCACCATCTACCACCTGAGAAAGAAA
CTGGTGGACAGCACCGACAAGGCCGACCTGCGGCTGATCTATCTGGCCCTGGCCCACATGATCAAGTTCC
GGGGCCACTTCCTGATCGAGGGCGACCTGAACCCCGACAACAGCGACGTGGACAAGCTGTTCATCCAGCT
GGTGCAGACCTACAACCAGCTGTTCGAGGAAAACCCCATCAACGCCAGCGGCGTGGACGCCAAGGCCATC
CTGTCTGCCAGACTGAGCAAGAGCAGACGGCTGGAAAATCTGATCGCCCAGCTGCCCGGCGCATCTCCAG
CAAACAGTCTTGCCTTGAGTCTCACAGCAGACCAGATGGTGTCAGCACTGCTCGATGCGGAGCCACCTAT
ACTCTACTCTGAATACGACCCAACCAGACCGTTCAGCGAGGCTTCAATGATGGGACTCCTGACTAATCTG
GCGGACAGGGAACTTGTGCACATGATCAATTGGGCCAAACGGGTTCCCGGTTTTGTTGACCTTACCCTGC
ATGATCAGGTTCATCTGTTGGAATGTGCATGGCTCGAAATACTTATGATTGGGCTCGTATGGAGGTCCAT
GGAGCACCCTGGCAAGCTCCTGTTTGCTCCAAATCTCTTGTTGGATCGGAATCAGGGTAAATGTGTCGAA
GGAATGGTAGAGATTTTTGATATGCTCCTGGCAACCTCCAGTCGGTTCCGAATGATGAATCTGCAGGGGG
AGGAGTTCGTGTGTCTGAAATCTATTATCCTGCTTAATTCCGGCGTTTATACTTTTCTGTCATCTACACT
GAAGTCCCTGGAGGAGAAGGACCACATTCATCGCGTGTTGGACAAGATAACCGACACACTCATCCATCTG
ATGGCTAAGGCAGGGCTGACCCTGCAACAGCAACACCAGAGGCTTGCCCAACTGTTGCTCATTCTGAGCC
ACATCAGGCATATGTCCAATAAAGGAATGGAACACCTGTACAGCATGAAGTGTAAGAACGTAGTGCCACT
CTATGATCTTCTTTTGGAGATGCTGGACGCTCACAGGCTCCACGCACCACCTGCATCTCCAGGCGAGAAG
AAGAATGGCCTGTTCGGCAACCTGATTGCCCTGAGCCTGGGCCTGACCCCCAACTTCAAGAGCAACTTCG
ACCTGGCCGAGGATGCCAAACTGCAGCTGAGCAAGGACACCTACGACGACGACCTGGACAACCTGCTGGC
CCAGATCGGCGACCAGTACGCCGACCTGTTTCTGGCCGCCAAGAACCTGTCCGACGCCATCCTGCTGAGC
GACATCCTGAGAGTGAACACCGAGATCACCAAGGCCCCCCTGAGCGCCTCTATGATCAAGAGATACGACG
AGCACCACCAGGACCTGACCCTGCTGAAAGCTCTCGTGCGGCAGCAGCTGCCTGAGAAGTACAAAGAGAT
TTTCTTCGACCAGAGCAAGAACGGCTACGCCGGCTACATTGACGGCGGAGCCAGCCAGGAAGAGTTCTAC
AAGTTCATCAAGCCCATCCTGGAAAAGATGGACGGCACCGAGGAACTGCTCGTGAAGCTGAACAGAGAGG
ACCTGCTGCGGAAGCAGCGGACCTTCGACAACGGCAGCATCCCCCACCAGATCCACCTGGGAGAGCTGCA
CGCCATTCTGCGGCGGCAGGAAGATTTTTACCCATTCCTGAAGGACAACCGGGAAAAGATCGAGAAGATC
CTGACCTTCCGCATCCCCTACTACGTGGGCCCTCTGGCCAGGGGAAACAGCAGATTCGCCTGGATGACCA
GAAAGAGCGAGGAAACCATCACCCCCTGGAACTTCGAGGAAGTGGTGGACAAGGGCGCTTCCGCCCAGAG
CTTCATCGAGCGGATGACCAACTTCGATAAGAACCTGCCCAACGAGAAGGTGCTGCCCAAGCACAGCCTG
CTGTACGAGTACTTCACCGTGTATAACGAGCTGACCAAAGTGAAATACGTGACCGAGGGAATGAGAAAGC
CCGCCTTCCTGAGCGGCGAGCAGAAAAAGGCCATCGTGGACCTGCTGTTCAAGACCAACCGGAAAGTGAC
CGTGAAGCAGCTGAAAGAGGACTACTTCAAGAAAATCGAGTGCTTCGACTCCGTGGAAATCTCCGGCGTG
GAAGATCGGTTCAACGCCTCCCTGGGCACATACCACGATCTGCTGAAAATTATCAAGGACAAGGACTTCC
TGGACAATGAGGAAAACGAGGACATTCTGGAAGATATCGTGCTGACCCTGACACTGTTTGAGGACAGAGA
GATGATCGAGGAACGGCTGAAAACCTATGCCCACCTGTTCGACGACAAAGTGATGAAGCAGCTGAAGCGG
CGGAGATACACCGGCTGGGGCAGGCTGAGCCGGAAGCTGATCAACGGCATCCGGGACAAGCAGTCCGGCA
AGACAATCCTGGATTTCCTGAAGTCCGACGGCTTCGCCAACAGAAACTTCATGCAGCTGATCCACGACGA
CAGCCTGACCTTTAAAGAGGACATCCAGAAAGCCCAGGTGTCCGGCCAGGGCGATAGCCTGCACGAGCAC
ATTGCCAATCTGGCCGGCAGCCCCGCCATTAAGAAGGGCATCCTGCAGACAGTGAAGGTGGTGGACGAGC
TCGTGAAAGTGATGGGCCGGCACAAGCCCGAGAACATCGTGATCGAAATGGCCAGAGAGAACCAGACCAC
CCAGAAGGGACAGAAGAACAGCCGCGAGAGAATGAAGCGGATCGAAGAGGGCATCAAAGAGCTGGGCAGC
CAGATCCTGAAAGAACACCCCGTGGAAAACACCCAGCTGCAGAACGAGAAGCTGTACCTGTACTACCTGC
AGAATGGGCGGGATATGTACGTGGACCAGGAACTGGACATCAACCGGCTGTCCGACTACGATGTGGACCA
TATCGTGCCTCAGAGCTTTCTGAAGGACGACTCCATCGACAACAAGGTGCTGACCAGAAGCGACAAGAAC
CGGGGCAAGAGCGACAACGTGCCCTCCGAAGAGGTCGTGAAGAAGATGAAGAACTACTGGCGGCAGCTGC
TGAACGCCAAGCTGATTACCCAGAGAAAGTTCGACAATCTGACCAAGGCCGAGAGAGGCGGCCTGAGCGA
ACTGGATAAGGCCGGCTTCATCAAGAGACAGCTGGTGGAAACCCGGCAGATCACAAAGCACGTGGCACAG
ATCCTGGACTCCCGGATGAACACTAAGTACGACGAGAATGACAAGCTGATCCGGGAAGTGAAAGTGATCA
CCCTGAAGTCCAAGCTGGTGTCCGATTTCCGGAAGGATTTCCAGTTTTACAAAGTGCGCGAGATCAACAA
CTACCACCACGCCCACGACGCCTACCTGAACGCCGTCGTGGGAACCGCCCTGATCAAAAAGTACCCTAAG
CTGGAAAGCGAGTTCGTGTACGGCGACTACAAGGTGTACGACGTGCGGAAGATGATCGCCAAGAGCGAGC
AGGAAATCGGCAAGGCTACCGCCAAGTACTTCTTCTACAGCAACATCATGAACTTTTTCAAGACCGAGAT
TACCCTGGCCAACGGCGAGATCCGGAAGCGGCCTCTGATCGAGACAAACGGCGAAACCGGGGAGATCGTG
TGGGATAAGGGCCGGGATTTTGCCACCGTGCGGAAAGTGCTGAGCATGCCCCAAGTGAATATCGTGAAAA
AGACCGAGGTGCAGACAGGCGGCTTCAGCAAAGAGTCTATCCTGCCCAAGAGGAACAGCGATAAGCTGAT
CGCCAGAAAGAAGGACTGGGACCCTAAGAAGTACGGCGGCTTCGACAGCCCCACCGTGGCCTATTCTGTG
CTGGTGGTGGCCAAAGTGGAAAAGGGCAAGTCCAAGAAACTGAAGAGTGTGAAAGAGCTGCTGGGGATCA
CCATCATGGAAAGAAGCAGCTTCGAGAAGAATCCCATCGACTTTCTGGAAGCCAAGGGCTACAAAGAAGT
GAAAAAGGACCTGATCATCAAGCTGCCTAAGTACTCCCTGTTCGAGCTGGAAAACGGCCGGAAGAGAATG
CTGGCCTCTGCCGGCGAACTGCAGAAGGGAAACGAACTGGCCCTGCCCTCCAAATATGTGAACTTCCTGT
ACCTGGCCAGCCACTATGAGAAGCTGAAGGGCTCCCCCGAGGATAATGAGCAGAAACAGCTGTTTGTGGA
ACAGCACAAGCACTACCTGGACGAGATCATCGAGCAGATCAGCGAGTTCTCCAAGAGAGTGATCCTGGCC
GACGCTAATCTGGACAAAGTGCTGTCCGCCTACAACAAGCACCGGGATAAGCCCATCAGAGAGCAGGCCG
AGAATATCATCCACCTGTTTACCCTGACCAATCTGGGAGCCCCTGCCGCCTTCAAGTACTTTGACACCAC
CATCGACCGGAAGAGGTACACCAGCACCAAAGAGGTGCTGGACGCCACCCTGATCCACCAGAGCATCACC
GGCCTGTACGAGACACGGATCGACCTGTCTCAGCTGGGAGGCGACAAAAGGCCGGCGGCCACGAAAAAGG
CCGGCCAGGCAAAAAAGAAAAAGGGATCCGAATCCGGCAGTGGAGAGGGCAGAGGAAGTCTGCTAACATG
CGGTGACGTCGAGGAGAATCCTGGCCCAATGGTGAGCAAGGGCGAGGAGGATAACATGGCCATCATCAAG
GAGTTCATGCGCTTCAAGGTGCACATGGAGGGCTCCGTGAACGGCCACGAGTTCGAGATCGAGGGCGAGG
GCGAGGGCCGCCCCTACGAGGGCACCCAGACCGCCAAGCTGAAGGTGACCAAGGGTGGCCCCCTGCCCTT
CGCCTGGGACATCCTGTCCCCTCAGTTCATGTACGGCTCCAAGGCCTACGTGAAGCACCCCGCCGACATC
CCCGACTACTTGAAGCTGTCCTTCCCCGAGGGCTTCAAGTGGGAGCGCGTGATGAACTTCGAGGACGGCG
GCGTGGTGACCGTGACCCAGGACTCCTCCCTGCAGGACGGCGAGTTCATCTACAAGGTGAAGCTGCGCGG
CACCAACTTCCCCTCCGACGGCCCCGTAATGCAGAAGAAAACCATGGGCTGGGAGGCCTCCTCCGAGCGG
ATGTACCCCGAGGACGGCGCCCTGAAGGGCGAGATCAAGCAGAGGCTGAAGCTGAAGGACGGCGGCCACT
ACGACGCTGAGGTCAAGACCACCTACAAGGCCAAGAAGCCCGTGCAGCTGCCCGGCGCCTACAACGTCAA
CATCAAGTTGGACATCACCTCCCACAACGAGGACTACACCATCGTGGAACAGTACGAACGCGCCGAGGGC
CGCCACTCCACCGGCGGCATGGACGAGCTGTACAAGTAAGAATTCCTAGAGCTCGCTGATCAGCCTCGAC
TGTGCCTTCTAGTTGCCAGCCATCTGTTGTTTGCCCCTCCCCCGTGCCTTCCTTGACCCTGGAAGGTGCC
ACTCCCACTGTCCTTTCCTAATAAAATGAGGAAATTGCATCGCATTGTCTGAGTAGGTGTCATTCTATTC
TGGGGGGTGGGGTGGGGCAGGACAGCAAGGGGGAGGATTGGGAAGAGAATAGCAGGCATGCTGGGGAGCG
GCCGCAGGAACCCCTAGTGATGGAGTTGGCCACTCCCTCTCTGCGCGCTCGCTCGCTCACTGAGGCCGGG
CGACCAAAGGTCGCCCGACGCCCGGGCTTTGCCCGGGCGGCCTCAGTGAGCGAGCGAGCGCGCAGCTGCC
TGCAGGGGCGCCTGATGCGGTATTTTCTCCTTACGCATCTGTGCGGTATTTCACACCGCATA
[142 nt withheld, positions 8183-8324]
C
[141 nt withheld, positions 8326-8466]
CCTTTGACGTTGGAGTCCACGTTCTTT
[37 nt withheld, positions 8494-8530]
ACCCTATCTCGGGCTATTCTTTTGATTTATAAGGGATTTTGCCGATTTCGGCCTATTGGTTAAAAAATGA
GCTGATTTAACAAAAATTTAACGCGAATTTTAACAAAATATTAACGTTTACAATTTTATGGTGCACTCTC
AGTACAATCTGCTCTGATGCCGCATAGTTAAGCCAGCCCCGACACCCGCCAACACCCGCTGACGCGCCCT
GACGGGCTTGTCTGCTCCCGGCATCCGCTTACAGACAAGCTGTGACCGTCTCCGGGAGCTGCATGTGTCA
GAGGTTTTCACCGTCATCACCGAAACGCGCGAGACGAAAGGGCCTCGTGATACGCCTATTTTTATAGGTT
AATGTCATGATAATAATGGTTTCTTAGACGTCAGGTGGCACTTTTCGGGGAAATGTGCGCGGAACCCCTA
TTTGTTTATTTTTCTAAATACATTCAAATATGTATCCGCTCATGAGACAATAACCCTGATAAATGCTTCA
ATAATATTGAAAAAGGAAGAGTATGAGTATTCAACATTTCCGTGTCGCCCTTATTCCCTTTTTTGCGGCA
TTTTGCCTTCCTGTTTTTGCTCACCCAGAAACGCTGGTGAAAGTAAAAGATGCTGAAGATCAGTTGGGTG
CACGAGTGGGTTACATCGAACTGGATCTCAACAGCGGTAAGATCCTTGAGAGTTTTCGCCCCGAAGAACG
TTTTCCAATGATGAGCACTTTTAAAGTTCTGCTATGTGGCGCGGTATTATCCCGTATTGACGCCGGGCAA
GAGCAACTCGGTCGCCGCATACACTATTCTCAGAATGACTTGGTTGAGTACTCACCAGTCACAGAAAAGC
ATCTTACGGATGGCATGACAGTAAGAGAATTATGCAGTGCTGCCATAACCATGAGTGATAACACTGCGGC
CAACTTACTTCTGACAACGATCGGAGGACCGAAGGAGCTAACCGCTTTTTTGCACAACATGGGGGATCAT
GTAACTCGCCTTGATCGTTGGGAACCGGAGCTGAATGAAGCCATACCAAACGACGAGCGTGACACCACGA
TGCCTGTAGCAATGGCAACAACGTTGCGCAAACTATTAACTGGCGAACTACTTACTCTAGCTTCCCGGCA
ACAATTAATAGACTGGATGGAGGCGGATAAAGTTGCAGGACCACTTCTGCGCTCGGCCCTTCCGGCTGGC
TGGTTTATTGCTGATAAATCTGGAGCCGGTGAGCGTGGAAGCCGCGGTATCATTGCAGCACTGGGGCCAG
ATGGTAAGCCCTCCCGTATCGTAGTTATCTACACGACGGGGAGTCAGGCAACTATGGATGAACGAAATAG
ACAGATCGCTGAGATAGGTGCCTCACTGATTAAGCATTGGTAACTGTCAGACCAAGTTTACTCATATATA
CTTTAGATTGATTTAAAACTTCATTTTTAATTTAAAAGGATCTAGGTGAAGATCCTTTTTGATAATCTCA
TGACCAAAATCCCTTAACGTGAGTTTTCGTTCCACTGAGCGTCAGACCCCGTAGAAAAGATCAAAGGATC
TTC
Features (pLannotate 1.2.2; 21 found; start..end, strand, type, name):
      1..589     +  rep_origin     ori: high-copy-number ColE1/pMB1/pBR322/pUC origin of replication
    651..891     +  promoter       U6 promoter: RNA polymerase III promoter for human U6 snRNA
    936..1003    +  misc_RNA       tracrRNA (fragment): trans-activating CRISPR RNA for the Streptococcus pyogenes CRISPR/Cas9 system
   1010..1053    +  misc_RNA       gRNA scaffold (fragment): guide RNA scaffold for the Streptococcus pyogenes CRISPR/Cas9 system
   1100..1385    +  enhancer       CMV enhancer: human cytomegalovirus immediate early enhancer; contains an 18-bp deletion relative to the standard CMV enhancer
   1387..1664    +  promoter       chicken β-actin promoter: No description available
   1665..1893    +  intron         hybrid intron: hybrid between chicken β-actin (CBA) and minute virus of mice (MMV) introns (Gray et al., 2011)
   2031..2721    +  CDS            Cas9(N) (fragment): N-terminal portion of Streptococcus pyogenes Cas9 (Zetsche et al., 2015)
   2724..3494    +  CDS            ESR1 (fragment): ESR1_HUMAN - Also known as ESR, NR3A1. Experimental evidence at protein level: Swiss-Prot protein existence level 1. [Isoform 3]: Involved in activation of NOS3 and endothelial nitric oxide production (PubMed:21937726). Isoforms lacking one or several functional domains are thought to modulate transcriptional activity by competitive ligand or DNA binding and/or heterodimerization with the full-length receptor (PubMed:10970861). Binds to ERE and inhibits isoform 1 (PubMed:10970861). From Homo sapiens (Human).
   3492..4520    +  CDS            Cas9(N) (fragment): N-terminal portion of Streptococcus pyogenes Cas9 (Zetsche et al., 2015)
   4407..6905    +  CDS            Cas9(C): C-terminal portion of Streptococcus pyogenes Cas9 (Zetsche et al., 2015)
   6906..6953    +  CDS            nucleoplasmin NLS: bipartite nuclear localization signal from nucleoplasmin
   7029..7736    +  CDS            mCherry: mCherry is a basic (constitutively fluorescent) red fluorescent protein published in 2004, derived from Discosoma sp.. It is reported to be a very rapidly-maturing monomer with low acid sensitivity.
   7770..7881    +  polyA_signal   bGH poly(A) signal: bovine growth hormone polyadenylation signal
   7986..8126    +  repeat_region  AAV2 ITR: inverted terminal repeat of adeno-associated virus serotype 2 inverted
   8131..8182    -  misc_feature   bom (fragment): basis of mobility region from pBR322
   8201..8581    +  rep_origin     M13 ori (sequence partly withheld): M13 bacteriophage origin of replication; arrow indicates direction of (+) strand synthesis
   8657..8706    -  misc_feature   bom (fragment): basis of mobility region from pBR322
   8808..8843    -  CDS            rop (fragment): Rop protein, which maintains plasmids at low copy number; rop
   8938..9042    +  promoter       AmpR promoter: bla
   9043..9903    +  CDS            AmpR: β-lactamase; bla; confers resistance to ampicillin, carbenicillin, and related antibiotics
