[The description below was written by a language model from this plasmid's Addgene catalogue record and pLannotate feature annotations shown in this document.]
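Description:
pBLO1808_arC9_2xNLS_human is a mammalian expression plasmid of about 10 kb built on a modified px330 backbone. It delivers both components of a Streptococcus pyogenes CRISPR-Cas9 system from a single vector. In bacteria it is maintained at high copy through a ColE1/pUC-type origin and selected with ampicillin via the β-lactamase gene. An M13/f1-type phage origin and a single AAV2 inverted terminal repeat are also annotated as backbone remnants. With only one ITR detected, the feature table does not indicate a packageable AAV genome.

The payload has two transcription units. A human U6 RNA polymerase III promoter drives a single guide RNA. The scaffold is annotated as tracrRNA and gRNA scaffold fragments, and the record does not state a spacer or target. Downstream, a hybrid CBh-style promoter (CMV enhancer, chicken β-actin promoter and hybrid intron) drives arC9, the allosterically regulated Cas9. In the annotation, the human codon-optimized Cas9 coding sequence is interrupted within its N-terminal portion by a fragment of human estrogen receptor alpha (ESR1). This domain insertion is consistent with the allosteric switch design named in the record, although the regulating ligand is not stated there.

The name specifies two nuclear localization signals, but only the C-terminal nucleoplasmin NLS is annotated. A T2A self-cleaving peptide, listed in the catalogue but not annotated, links arC9 to mCherry, so red fluorescence marks expressing cells without remaining fused to the nuclease. A bGH polyadenylation signal ends the transcript. The construct is intended for expressing switchable Cas9 together with a guide RNA in human cells.
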