Addgene plasmid #74491: pBLO1808_arC9_2xNLS_human
Purpose: Human codon optimized plasmid to express arC9 t2a mCherry w/2xNLS and a sgRNA
Depositing lab: David Savage. Depositing organization: University of California, Berkeley. Publication: Profiling of engineering hotspots identifies an allosteric CRISPR-Cas9 switch. Oakes BL, Nadler DC, Flamholz A, Fellmann C, Staahl BT, Doudna JA, Savage DF. Nat Biotechnol. 2016 May 2. doi: 10.1038/nbt.3528. PubMed 27136077.
Backbone
  Vector backbone: px330
  Vector type: Mammalian Expression
Growth in bacteria
  Bacterial resistance: Ampicillin, 100 μg/mL
  Growth temperature: 37°C
  Growth strain: DH5alpha
  Copy number: High Copy
Gene/Insert
  Gene/Insert name: arC9 (alt name: allosterically regulated Cas9)
  Species: H. sapiens (human)
  Tag / fusion protein: t2a mCherry (C terminal on insert)
  Cloning method: Restriction Enzyme; 5′ cloning site basI (destroyed during cloning); 3′ cloning site bsaI (destroyed during cloning)
  Sequencing primers: 5′ GAGGGCCTATTTCCCATGATTCCT; 3′ TTCCTCATTTTATTAGGAAAGGACAGTGG
Resource information
  A portion of this plasmid was derived from a plasmid made by: modified px330 with inserts
Terms and licenses: Academic/Nonprofit Terms; Industry Terms: Not Available to Industry
How to cite: pBLO1808_arC9_2xNLS_human was a gift from David Savage (Addgene plasmid # 74491 ; http://n2t.net/addgene:74491 ; RRID:Addgene_74491)
