>Addgene plasmid #74491 | pBLO1808_arC9_2xNLS_human | addgene partial sequence | sequence record 146926 | hU6-F 5'-GAGGGCCTATTTCCCATGATT-3'
AGAGATAATTGGAATTAATTTGACTGTAAACACAAAGATATTAGTACAAAATACGTGACGTAGAAAGTAA
TAATTTCTTGGGTAGTTTGCAGTTTTAAAATTATGTTTTAAAATGGACTATCATATGCTTACCGTAACTT
GAAAGTATTTCGATTTCTTGGCTTTATATATCTTGTGGAAAGGACGAAACACCGGGTCTTCGAGAAGACC
TGTTTAAGAGCTATGCTGGAAACAGCATAGCAAGTTTAAATAAGGCTAGTCCGTTATCAACTTGAAAAAG
TGGCACCGAGTCGGTGCTTTTTTGTTTTAGAGCTAGAAATAGCAAGTTAAAATAAGGCTAGTCCGTTTTT
AGCGCGTGCGCCAATTCTGCAGACAAATGGCTCTAGAGGTACCCGTTACATAACTTACGGTAAATGGCCC
GCCTGGCTGACCGCCCAACGACCCCCGCCCATTGACGTCAATAGTAACGCCAATAGGGACTTTCCATTGA
CGTCAATGGGTGGAGTATTTACGGTAAACTGCCCACTTGGCAGTACATCAAGTGTATCATATGCCAAGTA
CGCCCCCTATTGACGTCAATGACGGTAAATGGCCCGCCTGGCATTGTGCCCAGTACATGACCTTATGGGA
CTTTCCTACTTGGCAGTACATCTACGTATTAGTCATCGCTATTACCATGGTCGAGGTGAGCC
