>Addgene plasmid #74491 | pBLO1808_arC9_2xNLS_human | addgene partial sequence | sequence record 147082 | mCherry-R 5'-TTGGTCACCTTCAGCTTGG-3'
CTCGATCTCGAACTCGTGGCCGTTCACGGAGCCCTCCATGTGCACCTTGAAGCGCATGAACTCCTTGATG
ATGGCCATGTTATCCTCCTCGCCCTTGCTCACCATTGGGCCAGGATTCTCCTCGACGTCACCGCATGTTA
GCAGACTTCCTCTGCCCTCTCCACTGCCGGATTCGGATCCCTTTTTCTTTTTTGCCTGGCCGGCCTTTTT
CGTGGCCGCCGGCCTTTTGTCGCCTCCCAGCTGAGACAGGTCGATCCGTGTCTCGTACAGGCCGGTGATG
CTCTGGTGGATCAGGGTGGCGTCCAGCACCTCTTTGGTGCTGGTGTACCTCTTCCGGTCGATGGTGGTGT
CAAAGTACTTGAAGGCGGCAGGGGCTCCCAGATTGGTCAGGGTAAACAGGTGGATGATATTCTCGGCCTG
CTCTCTGATGGGCTTATCCCGGTGCTTGTTGTAGGCGGACAGCACTTTGTCCAGATTAGCGTCGGCCAGG
ATCACTCTCTTGGAGAACTCGCTGATCTGCTCGATGATCTCGTCCAGGTAGTGCTTGTGCTGTTCCACAA
ACAGCTGTTTCTGCTCATTATCCTCGGGGGAGCCCTTCAGCTTCTCATAGTGGCTGGCCAGGTACAGGAA
GTTCACATATTTGGAGGGCAGGGCCAGTTCGTTTCCCTTCTGCAGTTCGCCGGCAGAGGCCAGCATTCTC
TTCCGGCCGTT
