>Addgene plasmid #74491 | pBLO1808_arC9_2xNLS_human | addgene partial sequence | sequence record 149347 | pCBhProF2 5'-agggtttaagggatggttgg-3'
CTGCCTGAATCACTTTTTTTCAGGTTGGACCGGTGCCACCATGGACTATAAGGACCACGACGGAGACTAC
AAGGATCATGATATTGATTACAAAGACGATGACGATAAGATGGCCCCAAAGAAGAAGCGGAAGGTCGGTA
TCCACGGAGTCCCAGCAGCCGACAAGAAGTACAGCATCGGCCTGGACATCGGCACCAACTCTGTGGGCTG
GGCCGTGATCACCGACGAGTACAAGGTGCCCAGCAAGAAATTCAAGGTGCTGGGCAACACCGACCGGCAC
AGCATCAAGAAGAACCTGATCGGAGCCCTGCTGTTCGACAGCGGCGAAACAGCCGAGGCCACCCGGCTGA
AGAGAACCGCCAGAAGAAGATACACCAGACGGAAGAACCGGATCTGCTATCTGCAAGAGATCTTCAGCAA
CGAGATGGCCAAGGTGGACGACAGCTTCTTCCACAGACTGGAAGAGTCCTTCCTGGTGGAAGAGGATAAG
AAGCACGAGCGGCACCCCATCTTCGGCAACATCGTGGACGAGGTGGCCTACCACGAGAAGTACCCCACCA
TCTACCACCTGA
