>Addgene plasmid #74491 | pBLO1808_arC9_2xNLS_human | addgene partial sequence | sequence record 150394 | hCas9-REC2-F 5'-CACGAGAAGTACCCCACCATC-3'
ACAAGGCCGACCTGCGGCTGATCTATCTGGCCCTGGCCCACATGATCAAGTTCCGGGGCCACTTCCTGAT
CGAGGGCGACCTGAACCCCGACAACAGCGACGTGGACAAGCTGTTCATCCAGCTGGTGCAGACCTACAAC
CAGCTGTTCGAGGAAAACCCCATCAACGCCAGCGGCGTGGACGCCAAGGCCATCCTGTCTGCCAGACTGA
GCAAGAGCAGACGGCTGGAAAATCTGATCGCCCAGCTGCCCGGCGCATCTCCAGCAAACAGTCTTGCCTT
GAGTCTCACAGCAGACCAGATGGTGTCAGCACTGCTCGATGCGGAGCCACCTATACTCTACTCTGAATAC
GACCCAACCAGACCGTTCAGCGAGGCTTCAATGATGGGACTCCTGACTAATCTGGCGGACAGGGAACTTG
TGCACATGATCAATTGGGCCAAACGGGTTCCCGGTTTTGTTGACCTTACCCTGCATGATCAGGTTCATCT
GTTGGAATGTGCATGGCTCGAAATACTTATGATTGGGCTCGTATGGAGGTCCATGGAGCACCCTGGCAAG
CTCCTGTTTGCTCCAAATCTCTTGTTGGATCGGAATCAG
